Addgene plasmid #202355: Talin-T46-Cterminal-mEmerald
Purpose: Talin(DeltaR4-12)-mEmerald
Depositing lab: Pakorn Kanchanawong. Depositing organization: National University of Singapore. Publication: Talin determines the nanoscale architecture of focal adhesions. Liu J, Wang Y, Goh WI, Goh H, Baird MA, Ruehland S, Teo S, Bate N, Critchley DR, Davidson MW, Kanchanawong P. Proc Natl Acad Sci U S A. 2015 Sep 1;112(35):E4864-73. doi: 10.1073/pnas.1512025112. Epub 2015 Aug 17. PubMed 26283369.
Backbone
  Vector backbone: pCMV
  Backbone manufacturer: Clontech
  Vector type: Mammalian Expression
  Selectable markers: Neomycin (select with G418)
Growth in bacteria
  Bacterial resistance: Kanamycin, 50 μg/mL
  Growth temperature: 37°C
  Growth strain: DH5alpha
  Copy number: Unknown
Gene/Insert
  Gene/Insert name: Talin(DeltaR4-12)-mEmerald
Terms and licenses: Academic/Nonprofit Terms; Industry Terms: Not Available to Industry
How to cite: Talin-T46-Cterminal-mEmerald was a gift from Pakorn Kanchanawong (Addgene plasmid # 202355 ; http://n2t.net/addgene:202355 ; RRID:Addgene_202355)
