[The description below was written by a language model from this plasmid's Addgene catalogue record and pLannotate feature annotations shown in this document.]
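Description:
Talin-T46-Cterminal-mEmerald is a mammalian expression plasmid of about 8.2 kb, built on a Clontech pCMV-type backbone. It encodes a truncated talin fused at its C-terminus to the monomeric green fluorescent protein mEmerald. The catalogue describes the insert as Talin(DeltaR4-12)-mEmerald, meaning a talin in which rod domains R4 through R12 have been deleted. Transcription is driven by the human cytomegalovirus immediate-early enhancer and promoter and is terminated by an SV40 polyadenylation signal.

The automated annotation identifies a talin-1 fragment of roughly 3 kb by similarity to the chicken protein, but the record itself does not state the species of origin, so that match should not be taken as definitive. About 550 nt between the annotated talin fragment and mEmerald carry no annotation. This stretch may hold further talin sequence and a linker, but the record does not say. The short "large T antigen" fragment, the ble fragment and the bGH poly(A) fragment are brief partial matches and probably not functional parts.

The backbone has the usual dual-purpose selection arrangement. A single Tn5 aminoglycoside phosphotransferase gene (NeoR/KanR) sits behind tandem bacterial (bla) and SV40 early promoters and is followed by an HSV TK polyadenylation signal. It therefore gives kanamycin resistance in E. coli and G418 resistance in transfected mammalian cells. A high-copy ColE1/pUC origin supports bacterial propagation, and an f1 origin is also present.

The associated publication concerns how talin sets the nanoscale architecture of focal adhesions. This suggests the construct is used to express a shortened, fluorescently tagged talin for imaging how talin length affects adhesion organisation, with the C-terminal tag marking the position of that end of the molecule.
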