Features (pLannotate 1.2.2; 15 found; start..end, strand, type, name):
     58..361     +  enhancer       CMV enhancer: human cytomegalovirus immediate early enhancer
    362..565     +  promoter       CMV promoter: human cytomegalovirus (CMV) immediate early promoter
    588..632     +  misc_feature   MCS (fragment): multiple cloning site
    640..3600    +  CDS            TLN1 (fragment): TLN1_CHICK - Also known as TLN. Experimental evidence at protein level: Swiss-Prot protein existence level 1. Probably involved in connections of major cytoskeletal structures to the plasma membrane. Talin is a high molecular weight cytoskeletal protein concentrated at regions of cell-substratum contact and, in lymphocytes, at cell-cell contacts. From Gallus gallus (Chicken).
   4147..4866    +  CDS            mEmerald: brightly fluorescent monomeric variant of GFP mammalian codon-optimized
   4882..4965    +  CDS            large T antigen (fragment): large T antigen from SV40 (simian virus 40)
   4988..5109    +  polyA_signal   SV40 poly(A) signal: SV40 polyadenylation signal
   5143..5571    -  rep_origin     f1 ori (sequence partly withheld): f1 bacteriophage origin of replication; arrow indicates direction of (+) strand synthesis
   5598..5702    +  promoter       AmpR promoter: bla
   5704..6061    +  promoter       SV40 promoter: SV40 enhancer and early promoter
   6096..6890    +  CDS            NeoR/KanR: aminoglycoside phosphotransferase from Tn5; aph(3')-II (or nptII); confers resistance to neomycin, kanamycin, and G418 (Geneticin®)
   6911..7063    +  CDS            ble (fragment): BLE_KLEPN - Experimental evidence at protein level: Swiss-Prot protein existence level 1. Binding protein with a strong affinity to the bleomycin family of antibiotics. Binds to CL990; an antimitotic-antibiotic compound. From Klebsiella pneumoniae.
   7122..7169    +  polyA_signal   HSV TK poly(A) signal: herpes simplex virus thymidine kinase polyadenylation signal (Cole and Stacy, 1985)
   7260..7276    -  polyA_signal   bGH poly(A) signal (fragment): bovine growth hormone polyadenylation signal
   7498..8086    +  rep_origin     ori: high-copy-number ColE1/pMB1/pBR322/pUC origin of replication
>Addgene plasmid #202355 | Talin-T46-Cterminal-mEmerald | addgene full sequence | sequence record 402932 | Addgene NGS Result
TTATTAATAGTAATCAATTACGGGGTCATTAGTTCATAGCCCATATATGGAGTTCCGCGTTACATAACTT
ACGGTAAATGGCCCGCCTGGCTGACCGCCCAACGACCCCCGCCCATTGACGTCAATAATGACGTATGTTC
CCATAGTAACGCCAATAGGGACTTTCCATTGACGTCAATGGGTGGAGTATTTACGGTAAACTGCCCACTT
GGCAGTACATCAAGTGTATCATATGCCAAGTACGCCCCCTATTGACGTCAATGACGGTAAATGGCCCGCC
TGGCATTATGCCCAGTACATGACCTTATGGGACTTTCCTACTTGGCAGTACATCTACGTATTAGTCATCG
CTATTACCATGGTGATGCGGTTTTGGCAGTACATCAATGGGCGTGGATAGCGGTTTGACTCACGGGGATT
TCCAAGTCTCCACCCCATTGACGTCAATGGGAGTTTGTTTTGGCACCAAAATCAACGGGACTTTCCAAAA
TGTCGTAACAACTCCGCCCCATTGACGCAAATGGGCGGTAGGCGTGTACGGTGGGAGGTCTATATAAGCA
GAGCTGGTTTAGTGAACCGTCAGATCCGCTAGCGCTACCGGACTCAGATCTCGAGCTCAAGCTTCGAATT
CTAGCCACCATGGTTGCGCTTTCGCTGAAGATTAGCATTGGGAATGTGGTGAAGACGATGCAATTTGAGC
CATCTACCATGGTGTACGACGCCTGCCGCATGATTCGTGAGCGGATCCCAGAGGCCCTGGCTGGCCCTCC
CAACGACTTTGGGCTCTTTCTGTCAGATGATGACCCCAAAAAAGGCATCTGGCTAGAGGCTGGGAAAGCT
TTGGACTACTACATGCTCCGAAATGGGGACACCATGGAGTACAGAAAAAAGCAGAGACCCCTGAAGATAC
GGATGTTAGACGGAACGGTGAAGACTATCATGGTGGATGACTCCAAGACCGTCACAGACATGCTCATGAC
CATTTGTGCCCGAATTGGTATCACCAACCATGATGAGTATTCACTGGTTCGAGAGCTGATGGAAGAAAAG
AAAGATGAGGGGACAGGGACCCTGAGAAAAGACAAGACCCTACTGCGAGATGAAAAGAAGATGGAGAAGC
TAAAGCAGAAGTTGCACACAGACGATGAGTTGAACTGGCTGGACCATGGGCGGACACTGAGGGAACAGGG
AGTGGAAGAGCATGAGACGTTGCTGCTGCGGAGAAAGTTCTTCTACTCAGACCAGAATGTGGATTCCCGA
GACCCTGTACAGCTGAACCTTCTCTATGTGCAGGCACGAGATGACATCCTGAATGGCTCCCATCCTGTCT
CCTTTGACAAGGCCTGTGAATTTGCAGGCTTCCAGTGCCAGATCCAGTTTGGACCTCACAATGAACAGAA
GCACAAGGCTGGCTTCCTTGACCTGAAGGACTTCCTGCCCAAGGAGTATGTGAAGCAGAAGGGAGAGCGT
AAGATCTTTCAGGCACACAAGAATTGTGGGCAGATGAGTGAAATTGAGGCCAAGGTACGCTACGTGAAGC
TGGCCCGTTCCCTCAAGACTTACGGTGTCTCCTTCTTCCTAGTCAAGGAAAAGATGAAGGGGAAGAATAA
ACTGGTGCCCAGGCTGTTGGGCATCACTAAGGAGTGTGTGATGCGTGTGGATGAGAAGACCAAGGAGGTG
ATTCAGGAATGGAGCCTCACCAACATCAAACGCTGGGCTGCCTCTCCCAAGAGCTTTACTCTGGACTTTG
GAGACTATCAGGATGGCTACTACTCAGTACAGACGACAGAAGGCGAGCAGATCGCACAGCTCATTGCTGG
CTACATAGATATCATCCTTAAGAAGAAAAAAAGCAAGGACCATTTTGGGCTGGAGGGAGATGAAGAGTCT
ACTATGTTGGAGGACTCAGTGTCTCCCAAAAAGTCAACAGTCCTTCAGCAGCAGTACAACCGAGTGGGGA
AAGTGGAGCACGGCTCTGTGGCTCTGCCAGCCATCATGCGCTCTGGAGCCTCTGGTCCTGAGAATTTCCA
GGTGGGGAGCATGCCACCTGCCCAGCAGCAGATCACCAGTGGCCAGATGCACCGAGGACACATGCCACCT
CTGACTTCAGCCCAGCAGGCGCTCACTGGAACCATTAACTCCAGCATGCAGGCTGTGCAGGCTGCCCAGG
CCACTCTGGATGACTTTGAGACTCTACCCCCTCTTGGCCAGGATGCTGCCTCCAAAGCTTGGCGTAAGAA
CAAGATGGATGAATCAAAGCATGAGATCCACTCCCAGGTAGATGCCATCACAGCTGGCACTGCCTCTGTG
GTAAACCTGACAGCAGGAGATCCTGCAGAGACAGACTATACAGCAGTGGGCTGTGCAGTCACCACCATCT
CTTCCAACCTGACGGAGATGTCCCGTGGGGTGAAGCTATTGGCTGCCCTGCTGGAGGATGAAGGCGGCAA
TGGCCGGCCCCTTCTGCAAGCAGCAAAGGGCCTTGCAGGGGCTGTGTCGGAACTGCTTCGCAGTGCTCAG
CCCGCCAGCGCTGAGCCTCGTCAGAACCTGCTGCAGGCAGCCGGGAACGTGGGCCAGGCCAGTGGGGAGC
TGTTGCAGCAAATTGGGGAAAGTGACACTGACCCCCACTTCCAGGATGTTCTAATGCAGCTAGCAAACGC
AGTGGCAAGTGCTGCAGCCGCCCTGGTCCTCAAGGCCAAGAGTGTGGCCCAGCGCACAGAGGATTCCGGG
CTTCAGACCCAAGTGATTGCTGCAGCTACGCAATGTGCTCTGTCCACTTCCCAGCTGGTGGCCTGTACCA
AGGTGGTAGCACCTACAATCAGCTCACCTGTGTGCCAAGAACAGCTAGTCGAGGCTGGGCGACTGGTGGC
CAAAGCTGTGGAGGGCTGTGTGTCTGCCTCGCAAGCAGCTACAGAAGATGGACAGCTGCTTCGAGGGGTA
GGAGCAGCAGCCACGGCTGTCACCCAGGCCCTCAATGAGCTGCTGCAGCACGTGAAGGCCCACGCCACCG
GAGCTGGGCCTGCCGGTCGGTATGACCAAGCCACTGATACCATCCTCACCGTCACTGAAAACATCTTCAG
CTCCATGGGTGATGCTGGGGAGATGGTGCGCCAGGCCCGCATCCTGGCCCAAGCCACCTCAGACCTGGTC
AATGCTATCAAGGCCGATGCTGAGGGGGAGAGTGATCTGGAGAACTCTAGAAAGCTCCTGAGTGCTGCCA
AGATCCTCGCTGATGCCACCGCCAAGATGGTGGAGGCGGCCAAGGGAGCAGCCGCCCACCCTGACAGTGA
GGAACAGCAGCAGCGACTGCGTGAAGCAGCTGAGGGGCTTCGCATGGCCACCAATGCAGCTGCGCAGAAC
GCCATCAAGAAGGAGTGGGTGGACCCAGAGGACCCTACTGTCATTGCTGAGAATGAGCTCTTGGGAGCCG
CAGCCGCCATCGAGGCTGCAGCCAAGAAGCTGGAGCAGCTGAAGCCCAGGGCCAAACCCAAGGAGGCGGA
TGAGTCCTTGAACTTTGAGGAACAAATCCTAGAAGCTGCCAAGTCCATCGCTGCAGCCACCAGTGCACTG
GTAAAGGCTGCGTCAGCAGCCCAGAGGGAGCTGGTGGCTCAAGGAAAGGTGGGCGCCATTCCAGCCAATG
CACTGGATGATGGGCAGTGGTCGCAGGGCCTCATTTCCGCTGCCCGTATGGTGGCTGCGGCCACCAACAA
TCTGTGTGAAGCAGCTAACGCAGCTGTCCAGGGCCATGCTAGCCAGGAGAAACTCATTTCCTCAGCCAAG
CAAGTAGCTGCCTCCACAGCTCAGCTCCTGGTAGCTTGCAAGGTCAAAGCAGATCAGGACTCTGAGGCAA
TGAAACGGCTCCAGGCTGCTGGCAATGCAGTGAAGAGGGCCTCAGATAACCTGGTAAAGGCGGCCCAGAA
AGCTGCAGCCTTCGAAGACCAGGAGAATGAGACGGTGGTGGTGAAGGAGAAAATGGTTGGGGGCATTGCC
CAGATTATCGCAGCACAGGAAGAGATGCTTCGGAAGGAACGAGAGCTGGAAGAGGCTCGGAAAAAGCTCG
CCCAGATCCGGCAGCAGCAGTACAAGTTCTTGCCTTCAGAGCTTCGAGACGAGCACGGCTCCGCGTCCCG
ATCACCGGTCGCCACCATGGTGAGCAAGGGCGAGGAGCTGTTCACCGGGGTGGTGCCCATCCTGGTCGAG
CTGGACGGCGACGTAAACGGCCACAAGTTCAGCGTGTCCGGCGAGGGCGAGGGCGATGCCACCTACGGCA
AGCTGACCCTGAAGTTCATCTGCACCACCGGCAAGCTGCCCGTGCCCTGGCCCACCCTCGTGACCACCTT
GACCTACGGCGTGCAGTGCTTCGCCCGCTACCCCGACCACATGAAGCAGCACGACTTCTTCAAGTCCGCC
ATGCCCGAAGGCTACGTCCAGGAGCGCACCATCTTCTTCAAGGACGACGGCAACTACAAGACCCGCGCCG
AGGTGAAGTTCGAGGGCGACACCCTGGTGAACCGCATCGAGCTGAAGGGCATCGACTTCAAGGAGGACGG
CAACATCCTGGGGCACAAGCTGGAGTACAACTACAACAGCCACAAGGTCTATATCACCGCCGACAAGCAG
AAGAACGGCATCAAGGTGAACTTCAAGACCCGCCACAACATCGAGGACGGCAGCGTGCAGCTCGCCGACC
ACTACCAGCAGAACACCCCCATCGGCGACGGCCCCGTGCTGCTGCCCGACAACCACTACCTGAGCACCCA
GTCCAAGCTGAGCAAAGACCCCAACGAGAAGCGCGATCACATGGTCCTGCTGGAGTTCGTGACCGCCGCC
GGGATCACTCTCGGCATGGACGAGCTGTACAAGTAAGCGGCCGCGACTCTAGATCATAATCAGCCATACC
ACATTTGTAGAGGTTTTACTTGCTTTAAAAAACCTCCCACACCTCCCCCTGAACCTGAAACATAAAATGA
ATGCAATTGTTGTTGTTAACTTGTTTATTGCAGCTTATAATGGTTACAAATAAAGCAATAGCATCACAAA
TTTCACAAATAAAGCATTTTTTTCACTGCATTCTAGTTGTGGTTTGTCCAAACTCATCAATGTATCTTAA
GGCGTAAATTGTAAGCGTTAATATTTTGTTAAAATTCGCGTTAAATTTTTGTTAAATCAGCTCATTTTTT
AACCAATAGGCCGAAATCGGCAAAATCCCTTATAAATCAAAAGAATAGACCGAGATAGGGT
[37 nt withheld, positions 5242-5278]
AAAGAACGTGGACTCCAACGTCAAAGG
[49 nt withheld, positions 5306-5354]
T
[91 nt withheld, positions 5356-5446]
G
[124 nt withheld, positions 5448-5571]
CAGGTGGCACTTTTCGGGGAAATGTGCGCGGAACCCCTATTTGTTTATTTTTCTAAATACATTCAAATAT
GTATCCGCTCATGAGACAATAACCCTGATAAATGCTTCAATAATATTGAAAAAGGAAGAGTCCTGAGGCG
GAAAGAACCAGCTGTGGAATGTGTGTCAGTTAGGGTGTGGAAAGTCCCCAGGCTCCCCAGCAGGCAGAAG
TATGCAAAGCATGCATCTCAATTAGTCAGCAACCAGGTGTGGAAAGTCCCCAGGCTCCCCAGCAGGCAGA
AGTATGCAAAGCATGCATCTCAATTAGTCAGCAACCATAGTCCCGCCCCTAACTCCGCCCATCCCGCCCC
TAACTCCGCCCAGTTCCGCCCATTCTCCGCCCCATGGCTGACTAATTTTTTTTATTTATGCAGAGGCCGA
GGCCGCCTCGGCCTCTGAGCTATTCCAGAAGTAGTGAGGAGGCTTTTTTGGAGGCCTAGGCTTTTGCAAA
GATCGATCAAGAGACAGGATGAGGATCGTTTCGCATGATTGAACAAGATGGATTGCACGCAGGTTCTCCG
GCCGCTTGGGTGGAGAGGCTATTCGGCTATGACTGGGCACAACAGACAATCGGCTGCTCTGATGCCGCCG
TGTTCCGGCTGTCAGCGCAGGGGCGCCCGGTTCTTTTTGTCAAGACCGACCTGTCCGGTGCCCTGAATGA
ACTGCAAGACGAGGCAGCGCGGCTATCGTGGCTGGCCACGACGGGCGTTCCTTGCGCAGCTGTGCTCGAC
GTTGTCACTGAAGCGGGAAGGGACTGGCTGCTATTGGGCGAAGTGCCGGGGCAGGATCTCCTGTCATCTC
ACCTTGCTCCTGCCGAGAAAGTATCCATCATGGCTGATGCAATGCGGCGGCTGCATACGCTTGATCCGGC
TACCTGCCCATTCGACCACCAAGCGAAACATCGCATCGAGCGAGCACGTACTCGGATGGAAGCCGGTCTT
GTCGATCAGGATGATCTGGACGAAGAGCATCAGGGGCTCGCGCCAGCCGAACTGTTCGCCAGGCTCAAGG
CGAGCATGCCCGACGGCGAGGATCTCGTCGTGACCCATGGCGATGCCTGCTTGCCGAATATCATGGTGGA
AAATGGCCGCTTTTCTGGATTCATCGACTGTGGCCGGCTGGGTGTGGCGGACCGCTATCAGGACATAGCG
TTGGCTACCCGTGATATTGCTGAAGAGCTTGGCGGCGAATGGGCTGACCGCTTCCTCGTGCTTTACGGTA
TCGCCGCTCCCGATTCGCAGCGCATCGCCTTCTATCGCCTTCTTGACGAGTTCTTCTGAGCGGGACTCTG
GGGTTCGAAATGACCGACCAAGCGACGCCCAACCTGCCATCACGAGATTTCGATTCCACCGCCGCCTTCT
ATGAAAGGTTGGGCTTCGGAATCGTTTTCCGGGACGCCGGCTGGATGATCCTCCAGCGCGGGGATCTCAT
GCTGGAGTTCTTCGCCCACCCTAGGGGGAGGCTAACTGAAACACGGAAGGAGACAATACCGGAAGGAACC
CGCGCTATGACGGCAATAAAAAGACAGAATAAAACGCACGGTGTTGGGTCGTTTGTTCATAAACGCGGGG
TTCGGTCCCAGGGCTGGCACTCTGTCGATACCCCACCGAGACCCCATTGGGGCCAATACGCCCGCGTTTC
TTCCTTTTCCCCACCCCACCCCCCAAGTTCGGGTGAAGGCCCAGGGCTCGCAGCCAACGTCGGGGCGGCA
GGCCCTGCCATAGCCTCAGGTTACTCATATATACTTTAGATTGATTTAAAACTTCATTTTTAATTTAAAA
GGATCTAGGTGAAGATCCTTTTTGATAATCTCATGACCAAAATCCCTTAACGTGAGTTTTCGTTCCACTG
AGCGTCAGACCCCGTAGAAAAGATCAAAGGATCTTCTTGAGATCCTTTTTTTCTGCGCGTAATCTGCTGC
TTGCAAACAAAAAAACCACCGCTACCAGCGGTGGTTTGTTTGCCGGATCAAGAGCTACCAACTCTTTTTC
CGAAGGTAACTGGCTTCAGCAGAGCGCAGATACCAAATACTGTTCTTCTAGTGTAGCCGTAGTTAGGCCA
CCACTTCAAGAACTCTGTAGCACCGCCTACATACCTCGCTCTGCTAATCCTGTTACCAGTGGCTGCTGCC
AGTGGCGATAAGTCGTGTCTTACCGGGTTGGACTCAAGACGATAGTTACCGGATAAGGCGCAGCGGTCGG
GCTGAACGGGGGGTTCGTGCACACAGCCCAGCTTGGAGCGAACGACCTACACCGAACTGAGATACCTACA
GCGTGAGCTATGAGAAAGCGCCACGCTTCCCGAAGGGAGAAAGGCGGACAGGTATCCGGTAAGCGGCAGG
GTCGGAACAGGAGAGCGCACGAGGGAGCTTCCAGGGGGAAACGCCTGGTATCTTTATAGTCCTGTCGGGT
TTCGCCACCTCTGACTTGAGCGTCGATTTTTGTGATGCTCGTCAGGGGGGCGGAGCCTATGGAAAAACGC
CAGCAACGCGGCCTTTTTACGGTTCCTGGCCTTTTGCTGGCCTTTTGCTCACATGTTCTTTCCTGCGTTA
TCCCCTGATTCTGTGGATAACCGTATTACCGCCATGCATTAG
